>Addgene plasmid #212422 | pTwist-SARS-CoV-2 Spike-deltaC18 T478K (AAA) | addgene full sequence | sequence record 431653 | Addgene NGS Result
ATGTTTGTGTTCCTCGTTCTCCTGCCCCTCGTTTCTTCCCAATGCGTGAACCTCACAACTAGAACGCAGC
TCCCACCCGCTTACACGAACTCTTTTACTCGTGGAGTATACTATCCCGATAAAGTCTTTAGGTCCAGTGT
CCTTCATTCTACTCAAGACCTTTTCCTGCCATTCTTCTCAAATGTCACCTGGTTCCATGCTATCCACGTT
TCTGGCACCAACGGAACTAAACGATTTGATAATCCCGTCTTGCCATTTAACGATGGCGTATACTTTGCCT
CAACGGAGAAGTCCAACATTATCCGGGGATGGATATTTGGCACCACCCTGGACTCCAAGACACAGTCTCT
CCTCATTGTGAACAACGCCACCAATGTCGTCATCAAAGTCTGTGAATTTCAATTTTGTAACGATCCCTTT
CTCGGGGTTTATTATCATAAGAATAACAAGTCTTGGATGGAGTCAGAGTTCCGCGTTTACAGTTCCGCTA
ACAACTGTACTTTTGAGTACGTTTCCCAACCATTTCTCATGGATCTTGAAGGGAAGCAAGGCAACTTCAA
GAATCTCCGCGAATTTGTGTTTAAGAATATAGACGGCTACTTCAAAATTTATAGCAAGCATACCCCGATA
AATCTGGTTCGGGATCTCCCTCAAGGCTTCTCCGCGTTGGAACCCCTCGTGGACTTGCCGATTGGCATCA
ACATCACCCGGTTCCAAACCCTTCTTGCCCTTCATCGAAGCTACCTCACGCCTGGCGACAGTAGTAGTGG
TTGGACAGCGGGCGCAGCAGCCTACTATGTGGGATATTTGCAACCACGCACCTTTCTTCTCAAATATAAC
GAAAACGGAACAATTACCGATGCCGTAGACTGTGCCCTCGATCCCCTGTCCGAAACTAAATGCACACTCA
AGTCCTTCACAGTTGAGAAAGGCATATACCAAACCAGTAACTTCCGCGTCCAACCCACCGAATCCATTGT
TCGATTCCCTAACATCACCAATTTGTGTCCTTTCGGTGAAGTATTTAATGCCACTCGATTTGCATCAGTT
TATGCCTGGAATCGCAAGCGAATATCAAATTGTGTTGCAGATTATAGTGTCCTGTATAATAGCGCATCAT
TCAGCACTTTTAAGTGTTATGGGGTCAGCCCTACGAAATTGAATGACTTGTGTTTTACCAACGTTTACGC
AGATTCTTTCGTCATACGCGGCGACGAAGTCCGACAGATTGCACCGGGGCAAACCGGAAAGATAGCAGAC
TATAATTATAAGTTGCCGGATGACTTCACCGGCTGCGTTATAGCATGGAACTCCAATAATCTCGATTCAA
AAGTCGGCGGCAACTATAATTATCTTTACCGCCTGTTTCGCAAGTCAAATCTGAAGCCCTTTGAACGTGA
CATCTCCACCGAAATTTATCAAGCTGGCAGCAAACCATGTAATGGAGTGGAAGGGTTTAACTGTTATTTT
CCCCTTCAATCATACGGATTTCAACCAACAAATGGGGTGGGCTATCAACCATATCGGGTGGTAGTCTTGA
GCTTTGAGCTGCTCCACGCACCGGCTACAGTTTGCGGACCGAAGAAAAGCACTAACCTGGTGAAGAATAA
ATGTGTGAACTTCAACTTTAATGGGCTCACCGGAACAGGGGTGCTGACAGAATCAAACAAGAAATTTCTC
CCTTTTCAACAATTTGGTAGAGACATTGCCGATACCACAGATGCCGTCCGCGATCCGCAAACACTGGAAA
TCCTCGATATAACACCCTGTAGCTTCGGCGGGGTCAGCGTGATAACTCCCGGAACGAACACATCCAACCA
AGTGGCTGTCCTGTATCAAGATGTCAACTGTACCGAAGTCCCTGTGGCGATACACGCCGACCAACTGACA
CCCACCTGGAGAGTCTACTCAACAGGTTCCAATGTCTTTCAAACTAGAGCGGGTTGTCTCATTGGCGCTG
AGCATGTCAATAATTCATACGAATGTGATATTCCTATTGGGGCAGGAATCTGTGCGTCTTATCAAACTCA
AACGAACTCACCACGGCGCGCTCGCTCAGTAGCCAGCCAGTCCATAATCGCCTATACCATGAGTCTCGGG
GCTGAGAACTCCGTGGCTTATTCAAACAATTCCATCGCAATCCCAACTAACTTTACCATTAGCGTTACCA
CGGAAATCTTGCCCGTCAGCATGACTAAGACGAGCGTAGACTGTACGATGTATATCTGTGGGGATTCCAC
CGAGTGTAGCAACCTCTTGCTTCAATACGGGTCTTTCTGTACTCAACTCAACCGAGCATTGACCGGAATT
GCGGTCGAACAAGACAAGAATACCCAAGAGGTGTTCGCACAAGTAAAGCAAATATACAAAACGCCGCCAA
TCAAAGATTTTGGCGGGTTTAATTTTAGCCAAATACTGCCAGACCCATCTAAGCCTTCAAAACGCAGCTT
TATCGAGGATCTGCTGTTCAACAAAGTTACGTTGGCTGACGCGGGTTTCATTAAGCAGTATGGGGATTGT
TTGGGAGACATTGCGGCCCGCGACCTTATCTGTGCTCAAAAATTCAATGGGTTGACAGTTCTGCCCCCTC
TGCTCACTGATGAGATGATTGCACAGTATACATCAGCATTGTTGGCAGGAACCATTACATCCGGCTGGAC
TTTTGGCGCGGGTGCGGCCCTTCAAATACCTTTCGCTATGCAAATGGCTTACAGATTCAATGGGATTGGT
GTCACGCAAAATGTATTGTATGAAAATCAGAAGCTGATCGCTAATCAATTTAACAGCGCGATTGGCAAGA
TCCAAGATTCACTGTCAAGCACAGCGTCCGCCCTCGGCAAACTCCAAGATGTTGTGAATCAAAACGCCCA
GGCCCTGAATACCCTCGTGAAGCAACTGAGTTCTAACTTCGGCGCAATCTCCAGCGTCCTCAACGACATA
TTGTCCAGACTTGATAAGGTGGAAGCCGAGGTGCAAATTGATCGGCTCATCACAGGCAGGCTCCAGTCAC
TCCAAACTTATGTGACACAACAGTTGATCCGGGCTGCTGAGATACGAGCAAGCGCCAACCTGGCCGCCAC
TAAAATGTCAGAGTGCGTGCTCGGGCAGTCCAAACGGGTTGACTTTTGTGGCAAGGGCTATCACTTGATG
TCCTTCCCCCAATCCGCCCCACATGGAGTGGTCTTTCTCCACGTCACTTATGTCCCTGCTCAAGAGAAGA
ACTTTACGACAGCTCCAGCAATCTGTCACGATGGCAAAGCGCACTTTCCCAGGGAAGGCGTTTTCGTCAG
TAATGGCACGCATTGGTTTGTGACCCAAAGGAATTTCTATGAACCCCAAATCATAACCACTGACAATACA
TTTGTCTCAGGCAACTGTGATGTGGTCATTGGGATCGTGAACAACACGGTATATGATCCCCTGCAACCCG
AGTTGGATAGCTTCAAAGAGGAATTGGATAAATACTTTAAGAATCATACTTCACCCGATGTTGATCTCGG
GGACATATCAGGAATAAATGCAAGTGTCGTCAACATTCAGAAAGAGATTGATCGCCTTAATGAGGTCGCC
AAGAACTTGAATGAATCTTTGATCGACTTGCAAGAACTGGGCAAATACGAACAATATATTAAATGGCCCT
GGTACATTTGGTTGGGCTTTATCGCCGGACTTATAGCTATCGTTATGGTCACAATTATGTTGTGCTGTAT
GACTAGCTGTTGTTCCTGCTTGAAAGGATGTTGCAGTTGCGGATCTTGTTGTAAATAAAGGATCCTCTAG
AAGTTGTCTCCTCCTGCACTGACTGACTGATACAATCGATTTCTGGATCCGCAGGCCTAATCAACCTCTG
GATTACAAAATTTGTGAAAGATTGACTGGTATTCTTAACTATGTTGCTCCTTTTACGCTATGTGGATACG
CTGCTTTAATGCCTTTGTATCATGCTATTGCTTCCCGTATGGCTTTCATTTTCTCCTCCTTGTATAAATC
CTGGTTGCTGTCTCTTTATGAGGAGTTGTGGCCCGTTGTCAGGCAACGTGGCGTGGTGTGCACTGTGTTT
GCTGACGCAACCCCCACTGGTTGGGGCATTGCCACCACCTGTCAGCTCCTTTCCGGGACTTTCGCTTTCC
CCCTCCCTATTGCCACGGCGGAACTCATCGCCGCCTGCCTTGCCCGCTGCTGGACAGGGGCTCGGCTGTT
GGGCACTGACAATTCCGTGGTGTTGTCGGGGAAGCTGACGTCCTTTCCATGGCTGCTCGCCTGTGTTGCC
ACCTGGATTCTGCGCGGGACGTCCTTCTGCTACGTCCCTTCGGCCCTCAATCCAGCGGACCTTCCTTCCC
GCGGCCTGCTGCCGGCTCTGCGGCCTCTTCCGCGTCTTCGCCTTCGCCCTCAGACGAGTCGGATCTCCCT
TTGGGCCGCCTCCCCGCCTGTCTAGCTTGACTGACTGAGATACAGCGTACCTTCAGCTCACAGACATGAT
AAGATACATTGATGAGTTTGGACAAACCACAACTAGAATGCAGTGAAAAAAATGCTTTATTTGTGAAATT
TGTGATGCTATTGCTTTATTTGTAACCATTATAAGCTGCAATAAACAAGTTAACAACAACAATTGCATTC
ATTTTATGTTTCAGGTTCAGGGGGAGGTGTGGGAGGTTTTTTAAAGCAAGTAAAACCTCTACAAATGTGG
TATTGGCCCATCTCTATCGGTATCGTAGCATAACCCCTTGGGGCCTCTAAACGGGTCTTGAGGGGTTTTT
TGTGCCCCTCGGGCCGGATTGCTATCTACCGGCATTGGCGCAGAAAAAAATGCCTGATGCGACGCTGCGC
GTCTTATACTCCCACATATGCCAGATTCAGCAACGGATACGGCTTCCCCAACTTGCCCACTTCCATACGT
GTCCTCCTTACCAGAAATTTATCCTTAAGGTCGTCAGCTATCCTGCAGGCGATCTCTCGATTTCGATCAA
GACATTCCTTTAATGGTCTTTTCTGGACACCACTAGGGGTCAGAAGTAGTTCATCAAACTTTCTTCCCTC
CCTAATCTCATTGGTTACCTTGGGCTATCGAAACTTAATTAAGCGATCTGCATCTCAATTAGTCAGCAAC
CATAGTCCCGCCCCTAACTCCGCCCATCCCGCCCCTAACTCCGCCCAGTTCCGCCCATTCTCCGCCCCAT
CGCTGACTAATTTTTTTTATTTATGCAGAGGCCGAGGCCGCCTCGGCCTCTGAGCTATTCCAGAAGTAGT
GAGGAGGCTTTTTTGGAGGCCTAGGCTTTTGCAAAGGAGGTAGCCAACATGATTGAACAAGATGGATTGC
ACGCAGGTTCTCCCGCCGCTTGGGTGGAGAGGCTATTCGGCTATGACTGGGCACAACAGACAATCGGCTG
CTCTGATGCCGCCGTGTTCCGGCTGTCAGCGCAGGGGCGCCCGGTTCTTTTTGTCAAGACCGACCTGTCC
GGTGCCCTGAATGAACTCCAGGACGAGGCAGCGCGGCTATCGTGGCTGGCCACGACGGGCGTTCCTTGCG
CAGCTGTGCTCGACGTTGTCACTGAAGCGGGAAGGGACTGGCTGCTATTGGGCGAAGTGCCGGGGCAGGA
TCTCCTGTCATCTCACCTTGCTCCTGCCGAGAAAGTATCCATCATGGCTGATGCAATGCGGCGGCTGCAT
ACGCTTGATCCGGCTACCTGCCCATTCGACCACCAAGCGAAACATCGCATCGAGCGAGCACGTACTCGGA
TGGAAGCCGGTCTTGTCGATCAGGATGATCTGGACGAAGAGCATCAGGGGCTCGCGCCAGCCGAACTGTT
CGCCAGGCTCAAGGCGCGGATGCCCGACGGCGAGGATCTCGTCGTGACCCACGGCGATGCCTGCTTGCCG
AATATCATGGTGGAAAATGGCCGCTTTTCTGGATTCATCGACTGTGGCCGGCTGGGTGTGGCGGACCGCT
ATCAGGACATAGCGTTGGCTACCCGTGATATTGCTGAAGAGCTTGGCGGCGAATGGGCTGACCGCTTCCT
CGTGCTTTACGGTATCGCCGCTCCCGATTCGCAGCGCATCGCCTTCTATCGCCTTCTTGACGAGTTCTTC
TAGTATGTAAGCCCTGTGCCTTCTAGTTGCCAGCCATCTGTTGTTTGCCCCTCCCCCGTGCCTTCCTTGA
CCCTGGAAGGTGCCACTCCCACTGTCCTTTCCTAATAAAATGAGGAAATTGCATCGCATTGTCTGAGTAG
GTGTCATTCTATTCTGGGGGGTGGGGTGGGGCAGGACAGCAAGGGGGAGGATTGGGAAGACAATAGCAGG
CATGCTGGGGATGCGGTGGGCTCTATGGTTAATTAACCAGTCAAGTCAGCTACTTGGCGAGATCGACTTG
TCTGGGTTTCGACTACGCTCAGAATTGCGTCAGTCAAGTTCGATCTGGTCCTTGCTATTGCACCCGTTCT
CCGATTACGAGTTTCATTTAAATCATGTGAGCAAAAGGCCAGCAAAAGGCCAGGAACCGTAAAAAGGCCG
CGTTGCTGGCGTTTTTCCATAGGCTCCGCCCCCCTGACGAGCATCACAAAAATCGACGCTCAAGTCAGAG
GTGGCGAAACCCGACAGGACTATAAAGATACCAGGCGTTTCCCCCTGGAAGCTCCCTCGTGCGCTCTCCT
GTTCCGACCCTGCCGCTTACCGGATACCTGTCCGCCTTTCTCCCTTCGGGAAGCGTGGCGCTTTCTCATA
GCTCACGCTGTAGGTATCTCAGTTCGGTGTAGGTCGTTCGCTCCAAGCTGGGCTGTGTGCACGAACCCCC
CGTTCAGCCCGACCGCTGCGCCTTATCCGGTAACTATCGTCTTGAGTCCAACCCGGTAAGACACGACTTA
TCGCCACTGGCAGCAGCCACTGGTAACAGGATTAGCAGAGCGAGGTATGTAGGCGGTGCTACAGAGTTCT
TGAAGTGGTGGCCTAACTACGGCTACACTAGAAGAACAGTATTTGGTATCTGCGCTCTGCTGAAGCCAGT
TACCTTCGGAAAAAGAGTTGGTAGCTCTTGATCCGGCAAACAAACCACCGCTGGTAGCGGTGGTTTTTTT
GTTTGCAAGCAGCAGATTACGCGCAGAAAAAAAGGATCTCAAGAAGATCCTTTGATCTTTTCTACGGGGT
CTGACGCTCAGTGGAACGAAAACTCACGTTAAGGGATTTTGGTCATGAGATTATCAAAAAGGATCTTCAC
CTAGATCCTTTTAAATTAAAAATGAAGTTTTAAATCAATCTAAAGTATATATGAGTAAACTTGGTCTGAC
AGTTACCAATGCTTAATCAGTGAGGCACCTATCTCAGCGATCTGTCTATTTCGTTCATCCATAGTTGCAT
TTAAATTTCCGAACTCTCCAAGGCCCTCGTCGGAAAATCTTCAAACCTTTCGTCCGATCCATCTTGCAGG
CTACCTCTCGAACGAACTATCGCAAGTCTCTTGGCCGGCCTTGCGCCTTGGCTATTGCTTGGCAGCGCCT
ATCGCCAGGTATTACTCCAATCCCGAATATCCGAGATCGGGATCACCCGAGAGAAGTTCAACCTACATCC
TCAATCCCGATCTATCCGAGATCCGAGGAATATCGAAATCGGGGCGCGCCTGGTGTACCGAGAACGATCC
TCTCAGTGCGAGTCTCGACGATCCATATCGTTGCTTGGCAGTCAGCCAGTCGGAATCCAGCTTGGGACCC
AGGAAGTCCAATCGTCAGATATTGTACTCAAGCCTGGTCACGGCAGCGTACCGATCTGTTTAAACCTAGA
TATTGATAGTCTGATCGGTCAACGTATAATCGAGTCCTAGCTTTTGCAAACATCTATCAAGAGACAGGAT
CAGCAGGAGGCTTTCGCATGAGTATTCAACATTTCCGTGTCGCCCTTATTCCCTTTTTTGCGGCATTTTG
CCTTCCTGTTTTTGCTCACCCAGAAACGCTGGTGAAAGTAAAAGATGCTGAAGATCAGTTGGGTGCGCGA
GTGGGTTACATCGAACTGGATCTCAACAGCGGTAAGATCCTTGAGAGTTTTCGCCCCGAAGAACGCTTTC
CAATGATGAGCACTTTTAAAGTTCTGCTATGTGGCGCGGTATTATCCCGTATTGACGCCGGGCAAGAGCA
ACTCGGTCGCCGCATACACTATTCTCAGAATGACTTGGTTGAGTATTCACCAGTCACAGAAAAGCATCTT
ACGGATGGCATGACAGTAAGAGAATTATGCAGTGCTGCCATAACCATGAGTGATAACACTGCGGCCAACT
TACTTCTGACAACGATTGGAGGACCGAAGGAGCTAACCGCTTTTTTGCACAACATGGGGGATCATGTAAC
TCGCCTTGATCGTTGGGAACCGGAGCTGAATGAAGCCATACCAAACGACGAGCGTGACACCACGATGCCT
GTAGCAATGGCAACAACCTTGCGTAAACTATTAACTGGCGAACTACTTACTCTAGCTTCCCGGCAACAGT
TGATAGACTGGATGGAGGCGGATAAAGTTGCAGGACCACTTCTGCGCTCGGCCCTTCCGGCTGGCTGGTT
TATTGCTGATAAATCTGGAGCCGGTGAGCGTGGGTCTCGCGGTATCATTGCAGCACTGGGGCCAGATGGT
AAGCCCTCCCGTATCGTAGTTATCTACACGACGGGGAGTCAGGCAACTATGGATGAACGAAATAGACAGA
TCGCTGAGATAGGTGCCTCACTGATTAAGCATTGGTAACCGATTCTAGGTGCATTGGCGCAGAAAAAAAT
GCCTGATGCGACGCTGCGCGTCTTATACTCCCACATATGCCAGATTCAGCAACGGATACGGCTTCCCCAA
CTTGCCCACTTCCATACGTGTCCTCCTTACCAGAAATTTATCCTTAAGATCCCGAATCGTTTAAACTCGA
CTCTGGCTCTATCGAATCTCCGTCGTTTCGAGCTTACGCGAACAGCCGTGGCGCTCATTTGCTCGTCGGG
CATCGAATCTCGTCAGCTATCGTCAGCTTACCTTTTTGGCAGCGATCGCGGCTCCCGACATCTTGGACCA
TTAGCTCCACAGGTATCTTCTTCCCTCTAGTGGTCATAACAGCAGCTTCAGCTACCTCTCAATTCAAAAA
ACCCCTCAAGACCCGTTTAGAGGCCCCAAGGGGTTATGCTATCAATCGTTGCGTTACACACACAAAAAAC
CAACACACATCCATCTTCGATGGATAGCGATTTTATTATCTAACTGCTGATCGAGTGTAGCCAGATCTAG
TAATCAATTACGGGGTCATTAGTTCATAGCCCATATATGGAGTTCCGCGTTACATAACTTACGGTAAATG
GCCCGCCTGGCTGACCGCCCAACGACCCCCGCCCATTGACGTCAATAATGACGTATGTTCCCATAGTAAC
GCCAATAGGGACTTTCCATTGACGTCAATGGGTGGAGTATTTACGGTAAACTGCCCACTTGGCAGTACAT
CAAGTGTATCATATGCCAAGTACGCCCCCTATTGACGTCAATGACGGTAAATGGCCCGCCTGGCATTATG
CCCAGTACATGACCTTATGGGACTTTCCTACTTGGCAGTACATCTACGTATTAGTCATCGCTATTACCAT
GCTGATGCGGTTTTGGCAGTACATCAATGGGCGTGGATAGCGGTTTGACTCACGGGGATTTCCAAGTCTC
CACCCCATTGACGTCAATGGGAGTTTGTTTTGGCACCAAAATCAACGGGACTTTCCAAAATGTCGTAACA
ACTCCGCCCCATTGACGCAAATGGGCGGTAGGCGTGTACGGTGGGAGGTCTATATAAGCAGAGCTGGTTT
AGTGAACCGTCAGATCGCCTGGAGACGCCATCCACGCTGTTTTGACCTCCATAGAAGACACCGGGACCGA
TCCAGCCTCCCCTCGAAGCTTACATGTGGTACCGAGCTCGGATCCTGAGAACTTCAGGGTGAGTCTATGG
GACCCTTGATGTTTTCTTTCCCCTTCTTTTCTATGGTTAAGTTCATGTCATAGGAAGGGGAGAAGTAACA
GGGTACACATATTGACCAAATCAGGGTAATTTTGCATTTGTAATTTTAAAAAATGCTTTCTTCTTTTAAT
ATACTTTTTTGTTTATCTTATTTCTAATACTTTCCCTAATCTCTTTCTTTCAGGGCAATAATGATACAAT
GTATCATGCCTCTTTGCACCATTCTAAAGAATAACAGTGATAATTTCTGGGTTAAGGCAATAGCAATATT
TCTGCATATAAATATTTCTGCATATAAATTGTAACTGATGTAAGAGGTTTCATATTGCTAATAGCAGCTA
CAATCCAGCTACCATTCTGCTTTTATTTTATGGTTGGGATAAGGCTGGATTATTCTGAGTCCAAGCTAGG
CCCTTTTGCTAATCATGTTCATACCTCTTATCTTCCTCCCACAGCTCCTGGGCAACGTGCTGGTCTGTGT
GCTGGCCCATCACTTTGGCAAAGGCGGCCGCC
Features (pLannotate 1.2.2; 21 found; start..end, strand, type, name):
      1..3765    +  CDS            S: SPIKE_SARS2 - Experimental evidence at protein level: Swiss-Prot protein existence level 1. [Spike glycoprotein]: May down-regulate host tetherin (BST2) by lysosomal degradation, thereby counteracting its antiviral activity. From Severe acute respiratory syndrome coronavirus 2 (2019-nCoV) (SARS-CoV-2).
   3839..4427    +  misc_feature   WPRE: woodchuck hepatitis virus posttranscriptional regulatory element
   4480..4601    -  polyA_signal   SV40 poly(A) signal: SV40 polyadenylation signal
   4624..4693    -  CDS            large T antigen (fragment): large T antigen from SV40 (simian virus 40)
   4716..4762    +  terminator     T7 terminator: transcription terminator for bacteriophage T7 RNA polymerase
   4792..4928    +  terminator     rrnG terminator: transcription terminator from the E. coli ribosomal RNA rrnG operon (Albrechtsen et al., 1991)
   4973..5044    +  misc_feature   3' β-globin insulator: insulator downstream of the human β-globin locus (Farrell et al., 2002)
   5089..5285    +  promoter       SV40 promoter: SV40 early promoter
   5299..6090    +  CDS            neo: KKA2_KLEPN - Also known as kan, nptII. Experimental evidence at protein level: Swiss-Prot protein existence level 1. Resistance to kanamycin, neomycin, paromomycin, ribostamycin, butirosin and gentamicin B. From Klebsiella pneumoniae.
   6104..6328    +  polyA_signal   bGH poly(A) signal: bovine growth hormone polyadenylation signal
   6524..7112    -  rep_origin     ori: high-copy-number ColE1/pMB1/pBR322/pUC origin of replication
   7284..7348    -  CDS            bla(M) (fragment): β-lactamase lacking the signal sequence; bla(M); allows cytosolic expression of β-lactamase
   7858..8718    +  CDS            AmpR: β-lactamase; bla; confers resistance to ampicillin, carbenicillin, and related antibiotics
   8731..8867    +  terminator     rrnG terminator: transcription terminator from the E. coli ribosomal RNA rrnG operon (Albrechtsen et al., 1991)
   9019..9090    +  misc_feature   5' β-globin insulator: insulator upstream of the human β-globin locus (Farrell et al., 2002)
   9095..9141    -  terminator     T7 terminator: transcription terminator for bacteriophage T7 RNA polymerase
   9159..9207    -  polyA_signal   poly(A) signal: synthetic polyadenylation signal
   9288..9591    +  enhancer       CMV enhancer: human cytomegalovirus immediate early enhancer
   9664..9681    -  promoter       CMV promoter (fragment): human cytomegalovirus (CMV) immediate early promoter
   9744..9795    +  promoter       CMVd2 promoter: truncated human cytomegalovirus (CMV) immediate early promoter that yields moderately reduced expression relative to the full-length promoter
   9929..10404   +  intron         β-globin intron: internally truncated intron from human β-globin
