[The description below was written by a language model from this plasmid's Addgene catalogue record and pLannotate feature annotations shown in this document.]
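Description:
pTwist-SARS-CoV-2 Spike-deltaC18 T478K (AAA) is a mammalian expression plasmid of about 10.5 kb, built on the Twist pTwist-CMV-BetaGlobin-WPRE-Neo backbone, that encodes the SARS-CoV-2 spike glycoprotein carrying the T478K substitution. It is intended as the envelope-supplying plasmid for pseudovirus production. The name indicates a deletion of the C-terminal 18 residues of spike, a truncation commonly used to improve incorporation of spike into pseudotyped particles. The annotated coding sequence of 3,765 nt is consistent with a slightly shortened spike. The "(AAA)" in the name presumably denotes the codon used for the lysine, but the record does not explain it.

In the feature table the spike open reading frame is preceded by a CMV enhancer, CMV promoter elements and a truncated human β-globin intron. It is followed by a WPRE, which enhances transcript stability and expression, and then by an SV40 polyadenylation signal annotated on the opposite strand. The catalogue entry lists the promoter as CAG, whereas both the backbone name and the annotation point to a CMV enhancer/promoter with a β-globin intron, so this discrepancy should be kept in mind. A separate cassette with the SV40 early promoter driving neo and ending in a bGH poly(A) signal allows G418 selection in mammalian cells. β-Globin insulator fragments and bacterial or T7 terminators flank the expression units. In E. coli the plasmid replicates from a high-copy ColE1/pUC-type origin and is selected with ampicillin through AmpR. The associated work concerns the escape of evolving SARS-CoV-2 variants from vaccine-induced humoral immunity, which fits use of this single-mutant spike in pseudovirus neutralization assays.
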