Addgene plasmid #212422: pTwist-SARS-CoV-2 Spike-deltaC18 T478K (AAA)
Purpose: Encodes SARS-CoV-2 spike T478K for pseudovirus production
Depositing lab: Alejandro Balazs. Depositing organization: Massachusetts General Hospital. Publication: Ongoing evolution of SARS-CoV-2 drives escape from mRNA vaccine-induced humoral immunity. Roederer AL, Cao Y, Denis KS, Sheehan ML, Li CJ, Lam EC, Gregory DJ, Poznansky MC, Iafrate AJ, Canaday DH, Gravenstein S, Garcia-Beltran WF, Balazs AB. medRxiv [Preprint]. 2024 Mar 7:2024.03.05.24303815. doi: 10.1101/2024.03.05.24303815. PubMed 38496628.
Backbone
  Vector backbone: pTwist-CMV-BetaGlobin-WPRE-Neo
  Backbone manufacturer: Twist
  Vector type: Mammalian Expression
Growth in bacteria
  Bacterial resistance: Ampicillin, 100 μg/mL
  Growth temperature: 37°C
  Growth strain: DH5alpha
  Copy number: High Copy
Gene/Insert
  Gene/Insert name: SARS-CoV-2 Spike T478K
  Species: Severe acute respiratory syndrome coronavirus 2
  Mutation: T478K
  Entrez Gene: S (a.k.a. GU280_gp02, spike glycoprotein)
  Promoter: CAG
  Cloning method: Ligation Independent Cloning
Terms and licenses: Academic/Nonprofit Terms; Industry Terms: Not Available to Industry
Depositor comments: Please visit https://www.medrxiv.org/content/10.1101/2024.03.05.24303815v1 for medRxiv preprint.
How to cite: pTwist-SARS-CoV-2 Spike-deltaC18 T478K (AAA) was a gift from Alejandro Balazs (Addgene plasmid # 212422 ; http://n2t.net/addgene:212422 ; RRID:Addgene_212422)
